>Addgene plasmid #122706 | pSKAP_AD | depositor full sequence | sequence record 239216 | Theoretical pSKAP_Barcode plasmid (location of generic barcode represented by "n")
CTAAATTGTAAGCGTTAATATTTTGTTAAAATTCGCGTTAAATTTTTGTTAAATCAGCTCATTTTTTAAC
CAATAGGCCGAAATCGGCAAAATCCCTTATAAATCAAAAGAATAGACCGAGATAGGGT
[37 nt withheld, positions 129-165]
AAAGAACGTGGACTCCAACGTCAAAGG
[49 nt withheld, positions 193-241]
T
[91 nt withheld, positions 243-333]
G
[124 nt withheld, positions 335-458]
CCCATTCGCCATTCAGGCTGCGCAACTGTTGGGAAGGGCGATCGGTGCGGGCCTCTTCGCTATTACGCCA
GCTGGCGAAAGGGGGATGTGCTGCAAGGCGATTAAGTTGGGTAACGCCAGGGTTTTCCCAGTCACGACGT
TGTAAAACGACGGCCAGTGAGCGCGCGTAATACGACTCACTATAGGGCGAATTGGGTACCGGGCCCCCCC
TCGAGGTCGACGGTATCGATAAGCTTGCATGCAGATTGCAGCATTACACGTCTTGAGNNNNNNNNNNNNN
NNNNNNNNNNNNCGATTGTGTAGGCTGGAGCTGCTTCGAAGTTCCTATACTTTCTAGAGAATAGGAACTT
CGGAATAGGAACTTCAAGATCCCCTTATTAGAAGAACTCGTCAAGAAGGCGATAGAAGGCGATGCGCTGC
GAATCGGGAGCGGCGATACCGTAAAGCACGAGGAAGCGGTCAGCCCATTCGCCGCCAAGCTCTTCAGCAA
TATCACGGGTAGCCAACGCTATGTCCTGATAGCGGTCCGCCACACCCAGCCGGCCACAGTCGATGAATCC
AGAAAAGCGGCCATTTTCCACCATGATATTCGGCAAGCAGGCATCGCCATGGGTCACGACGAGATCCTCG
CCGTCGGGCATGCGCGCCTTGAGCCTGGCGAACAGTTCGGCTGGCGCGAGCCCCTGATGCTCTTCGTCCA
GATCATCCTGATCGACAAGACCGGCTTCCATCCGAGTACGTGCTCGCTCGATGCGATGTTTCGCTTGGTG
GTCGAATGGGCAGGTAGCCGGATCAAGCGTATGCAGCCGCCGCATTGCATCAGCCATGATGGATACTTTC
TCGGCAGGAGCAAGGTGAGATGACAGGAGATCCTGCCCCGGCACTTCGCCCAATAGCAGCCAGTCCCTTC
CCGCTTCAGTGACAACGTCGAGCACAGCTGCGCAAGGAACGCCCGTCGTGGCCAGCCACGATAGCCGCGC
TGCCTCGTCCTGCAGTTCATTCAGGGCACCGGACAGGTCGGTCTTGACAAAAAGAACCGGGCGCCCCTGC
GCTGACAGCCGGAACACGGCGGCATCAGAGCAGCCGATTGTCTGTTGTGCCCAGTCATAGCCGAATAGCC
TCTCCACCCAAGCGGCCGGAGAACCTGCGTGCAATCCATCTTGTTCAATCATGCGAAACGATCCTCATCC
TGTCTCTTGATCAGATCTTGATCCCCTGCGCCATCAGATCCTTGGCGGCAAGAAAGCCATCCAGTTTACT
TTGCAGGGCTTCCCAACCTTACCAGAGGGCGCCCCAGCTGGCAATTCCGGTTCGCTTGCTGTCCATAAAA
CCGCCCAGTCTAGCTATCGCCATGTAAGCCCACTGCAAGCTACCTGCTTTCTCTTTGCGCTTGCGTTTTC
CCTTGTCCAGATAGCCCAGTAGCTGACATTCATCCGGGGTCAGCACCGTTTCTGCGGACTGGCTTTCTAC
GTGTTCCGCTTCCTTTAGCAGCCCTTGCGCCCTGAGTGCTTGCGGCAGCGTGAGCTTCAAAAGCGCTCTG
AAGTTCCTATACTTTCTAGAGAATAGGAACTTCGAACTGCAGGTCGACGGATCCGCCCGGGCTAGAGCGG
CCGCCACCGCGGTGGAGCTCCAGCTTTTGTTCCCTTTAGTGAGGGTTAATTGCGCGCTTGGCGTAATCAT
GGTCATAGCTGTTTCCTGTGTGAAATTGTTATCCGCTCACAATTCCACACAACATACGAGCCGGAAGCAT
AAAGTGTAAAGCCTGGGGTGCCTAATGAGTGAGCTAACTCACATTAATTGCGTTGCGCTCACTGCCCGCT
TTCCAGTCGGGAAACCTGTCGTGCCAGCTGCATTAATGAATCGGCCAACGCGCGGGGAGAGGCGGTTTGC
GTATTGGGCGCTCTTCCGCTTCCTCGCTCACTGACTCGCTGCGCTCGGTCGTTCGGCTGCGGCGAGCGGT
ATCAGCTCACTCAAAGGCGGTAATACGGTTATCCACAGAATCAGGGGATAACGCAGGAAAGAACATGTGA
GCAAAAGGCCAGCAAAAGGCCAGGAACCGTAAAAAGGCCGCGTTGCTGGCGTTTTTCCATAGGCTCCGCC
CCCCTGACGAGCATCACAAAAATCGACGCTCAAGTCAGAGGTGGCGAAACCCGACAGGACTATAAAGATA
CCAGGCGTTTCCCCCTGGAAGCTCCCTCGTGCGCTCTCCTGTTCCGACCCTGCCGCTTACCGGATACCTG
TCCGCCTTTCTCCCTTCGGGAAGCGTGGCGCTTTCTCATAGCTCACGCTGTAGGTATCTCAGTTCGGTGT
AGGTCGTTCGCTCCAAGCTGGGCTGTGTGCACGAACCCCCCGTTCAGCCCGACCGCTGCGCCTTATCCGG
TAACTATCGTCTTGAGTCCAACCCGGTAAGACACGACTTATCGCCACTGGCAGCAGCCACTGGTAACAGG
ATTAGCAGAGCGAGGTATGTAGGCGGTGCTACAGAGTTCTTGAAGTGGTGGCCTAACTACGGCTACACTA
GAAGGACAGTATTTGGTATCTGCGCTCTGCTGAAGCCAGTTACCTTCGGAAAAAGAGTTGGTAGCTCTTG
ATCCGGCAAACAAACCACCGCTGGTAGCGGTGGTTTTTTTGTTTGCAAGCAGCAGATTACGCGCAGAAAA
AAAGGATCTCAAGAAGATCCTTTGATCTTTTCTACGGGGTCTGACGCTCAGTGGAACGAAAACTCACGTT
AAGGGATTTTGGTCATGAGATTATCAAAAAGGATCTTCACCTAGATCCTTTTCGACCGAATAAATACCTG
TGACGGAAGATCACTTCGCAGAATAAATAAATCCTGGTGTCCCTGTTGATACCGGGAAGCCCTGGGCCAA
CTTTTGGCGAAAATGAGACGTTGATCGGCACGTAAGAGGTTCCAACTTTCACCATAATGAAATAAGATCA
CTACCGGGCGTATTTTTTGAGTTGTCGAGATTTTCAGGAGCTAAGGAAGCTAAAATGGAGAAAAAAATCA
CTGGATATACCACCGTTGATATATCCCAATGGCATCGTAAAGAACATTTTGAGGCATTTCAGTCAGTTGC
TCAATGTACCTATAACCAGACCGTTCAGCTGGATATTACGGCCTTTTTAAAGACCGTAAAGAAAAATAAG
CACAAGTTTTATCCGGCCTTTATTCACATTCTTGCCCGCCTGATGAATGCTCATCCGGAATTACGTATGG
CAATGAAAGACGGTGAGCTGGTGATATGGGATAGTGTTCACCCTTGTTACACCGTTTTCCATGAGCAAAC
TGAAACGTTTTCATCGCTCTGGAGTGAATACCACGACGATTTCCGGCAGTTTCTACACATATATTCGCAA
GATGTGGCGTGTTACGGTGAAAACCTGGCCTATTTCCCTAAAGGGTTTATTGAGAATATGTTTTTCGTCT
CAGCCAATCCCTGGGTGAGTTTCACCAGTTTTGATTTAAACGTGGCCAATATGGACAACTTCTTCGCCCC
CGTTTTCACCATGGGCAAATATTATACGCAAGGCGACAAGGTGCTGATGCCGCTGGCGATTCAGGTTCAT
CATGCCGTTTGTGATGGCTTCCATGTCGGCAGAATGCTTAATGAATTACAACAGTACTGCGATGAGTGGC
AGGGCGGGGCGTAATTTTTTTAAGGCAGTTATTGGTGCCCTTAAACGCCTGGTTGCTACGCCTGAATAAG
TGATAATAAGCGGATGAATGGCAGAAATTCGAAAGCAAATTCGACCCGGTCGTCGGTTCAGGGCAGGGTC
GTTAAATAGCCGCTTATGTCTATTGCTGGTTTACCGGTTTATTGACTACCGGAAGCAGTGTGACCGTGTG
CTTCTCAAATGCCTGAGGCCAGTTTGCTCAGGCTCTCCCCGTGGAGGTAATAATTGACGATATGATCCTT
TTTTTCTGATCAAAAGTGCTCATCATTGGAAAACGTTCTTCGGGGCGAAAACTCTCAAGGATCTTACCGC
TGTTGAGATCCAGTTCGATGTAACCCACTCGTGCACCCAACTGATCTTCAGCATCTTTTACTTTCACCAG
CGTTTCTGGGTGAGCAAAAACAGGAAGGCAAAATGCCGCAAAAAAGGGAATAAGGGCGACACGGAAATGT
TGAATACTCATACTCTTCCTTTTTCAATATTATTGAAGCATTTATCAAGGGTTATTGTCTCATGAGCGGA
TACATATTTGAATGTATTTAGAAAAATAAACAAATAGGGGTTCCGCGCACATTTCCCCGAAAAGTGCCAC
Features (pLannotate 1.2.2; 19 found; start..end, strand, type, name):
     30..458     -  rep_origin     f1 ori (sequence partly withheld): f1 bacteriophage origin of replication; arrow indicates direction of (+) strand synthesis
    463..618     -  CDS            lacZα (fragment): LacZα fragment of β-galactosidase; lacZ fragment
    626..644     +  promoter       T7 promoter: promoter for bacteriophage T7 RNA polymerase
    653..695     -  misc_feature   MCS (fragment): pBluescript multiple cloning site
    776..823     -  protein_bind   FRT: FLP-mediated recombination occurs in the 8-bp core sequence TCTAGAAA (Turan and Bode, 2011). FLP recombinase from the Saccharomyces cerevisiae 2μ plasmid
    839..1630    -  CDS            neo: KKA2_KLEPN - Also known as kan, nptII. Experimental evidence at protein level: Swiss-Prot protein existence level 1. Resistance to kanamycin, neomycin, paromomycin, ribostamycin, butirosin and gentamicin B. From Klebsiella pneumoniae.
   1662..1991    -  CDS            tnpA (fragment): TN5P_ECOLX - Also known as tnp. Experimental evidence at protein level: Swiss-Prot protein existence level 1. Mediates transposition of transposon Tn5 by a 'cut and paste' mechanism. First, the monomeric transposase binds the 19 bp inverted DNA repeats flanking the transposon. Then, dimerization of the DNA- bound transposase creates a synaptic DNA complex. After nicking of the first DNA strand, excision of the transposon proceeds through a series of intermediates. The transposase then mediates the insertion of the transposon at a new site by strand transfer. The activity of the wild- type tran
   1998..2031    -  protein_bind   FRT (minimal): supports FLP-mediated excision but not integration (Turan and Bode, 2011) FLP recombinase from the Saccharomyces cerevisiae 2μ plasmid
   2060..2088    -  misc_feature   MCS (fragment): pBluescript multiple cloning site
   2101..2119    -  promoter       T3 promoter: promoter for bacteriophage T3 RNA polymerase
   2164..2180    -  protein_bind   lac operator: The lac repressor binds to the lac operator to inhibit transcription in E. coli. This inhibition can be relieved by adding lactose or isopropyl-β-D-thiogalactopyranoside (IPTG). lac repressor encoded by lacI
   2188..2218    -  promoter       lac promoter: promoter for the E. coli lac operon
   2233..2254    -  protein_bind   CAP binding site: CAP binding activates transcription in the presence of cAMP. E. coli catabolite activator protein
   2267..2359    -  CDS            lacI (fragment): lac repressor; lacI; The lac repressor binds to the lac operator to inhibit transcription in E. coli. This inhibition can be relieved by adding lactose or isopropyl-β-D-thiogalactopyranoside (IPTG).
   2542..3130    -  rep_origin     ori: high-copy-number ColE1/pMB1/pBR322/pUC origin of replication
   3350..3452    +  promoter       cat promoter: promoter of the E. coli cat gene encoding chloramphenicol acetyltransferase
   3453..4112    +  CDS            CmR: chloramphenicol acetyltransferase; cat; confers resistance to chloramphenicol
   4390..4599    -  CDS            AmpR (fragment): β-lactamase; bla; confers resistance to ampicillin, carbenicillin, and related antibiotics
   4600..4705    -  promoter       AmpR promoter: bla
