>Addgene plasmid #122706 | pSKAP_AD | addgene full sequence | sequence record 244988 | Addgene NGS Result
ACCTACACCGAACTGAGATACCTACAGCGTGAGCTATGAGAAAGCGCCACGCTTCCCGAAGGGAGAAAGG
CGGACAGGTATCCGGTAAGCGGCAGGGTCGGAACAGGAGAGCGCACGAGGGAGCTTCCAGGGGGAAACGC
CTGGTATCTTTATAGTCCTGTCGGGTTTCGCCACCTCTGACTTGAGCGTCGATTTTTGTGATGCTCGTCA
GGGGGGCGGAGCCTATGGAAAAACGCCAGCAACGCGGCCTTTTTACGGTTCCTGGCCTTTTGCTGGCCTT
TTGCTCACATGTTCTTTCCTGCGTTATCCCCTGATTCTGTGGATAACCGTATTACCGCCTTTGAGTGAGC
TGATACCGCTCGCCGCAGCCGAACGACCGAGCGCAGCGAGTCAGTGAGCGAGGAAGCGGAAGAGCGCCCA
ATACGCAAACCGCCTCTCCCCGCGCGTTGGCCGATTCATTAATGCAGCTGGCACGACAGGTTTCCCGACT
GGAAAGCGGGCAGTGAGCGCAACGCAATTAATGTGAGTTAGCTCACTCATTAGGCACCCCAGGCTTTACA
CTTTATGCTTCCGGCTCGTATGTTGTGTGGAATTGTGAGCGGATAACAATTTCACACAGGAAACAGCTAT
GACCATGATTACGCCAAGCGCGCAATTAACCCTCACTAAAGGGAACAAAAGCTGGAGCTCCACCGCGGTG
GCGGCCGCTCTAGCCCGGGCGGATCCGTCGACCTGCAGTTCGAAGTTCCTATTCTCTAGAAAGTATAGGA
ACTTCAGAGCGCTTTTGAAGCTCACGCTGCCGCAAGCACTCAGGGCGCAAGGGCTGCTAAAGGAAGCGGA
ACACGTAGAAAGCCAGTCCGCAGAAACGGTGCTGACCCCGGATGAATGTCAGCTACTGGGCTATCTGGAC
AAGGGAAAACGCAAGCGCAAAGAGAAAGCAGGTAGCTTGCAGTGGGCTTACATGGCGATAGCTAGACTGG
GCGGTTTTATGGACAGCAAGCGAACCGGAATTGCCAGCTGGGGCGCCCTCTGGTAAGGTTGGGAAGCCCT
GCAAAGTAAACTGGATGGCTTTCTTGCCGCCAAGGATCTGATGGCGCAGGGGATCAAGATCTGATCAAGA
GACAGGATGAGGATCGTTTCGCATGATTGAACAAGATGGATTGCACGCAGGTTCTCCGGCCGCTTGGGTG
GAGAGGCTATTCGGCTATGACTGGGCACAACAGACAATCGGCTGCTCTGATGCCGCCGTGTTCCGGCTGT
CAGCGCAGGGGCGCCCGGTTCTTTTTGTCAAGACCGACCTGTCCGGTGCCCTGAATGAACTGCAGGACGA
GGCAGCGCGGCTATCGTGGCTGGCCACGACGGGCGTTCCTTGCGCAGCTGTGCTCGACGTTGTCACTGAA
GCGGGAAGGGACTGGCTGCTATTGGGCGAAGTGCCGGGGCAGGATCTCCTGTCATCTCACCTTGCTCCTG
CCGAGAAAGTATCCATCATGGCTGATGCAATGCGGCGGCTGCATACGCTTGATCCGGCTACCTGCCCATT
CGACCACCAAGCGAAACATCGCATCGAGCGAGCACGTACTCGGATGGAAGCCGGTCTTGTCGATCAGGAT
GATCTGGACGAAGAGCATCAGGGGCTCGCGCCAGCCGAACTGTTCGCCAGGCTCAAGGCGCGCATGCCCG
ACGGCGAGGATCTCGTCGTGACCCATGGCGATGCCTGCTTGCCGAATATCATGGTGGAAAATGGCCGCTT
TTCTGGATTCATCGACTGTGGCCGGCTGGGTGTGGCGGACCGCTATCAGGACATAGCGTTGGCTACCCGT
GATATTGCTGAAGAGCTTGGCGGCGAATGGGCTGACCGCTTCCTCGTGCTTTACGGTATCGCCGCTCCCG
ATTCGCAGCGCATCGCCTTCTATCGCCTTCTTGACGAGTTCTTCTAATAAGGGGATCTTGAAGTTCCTAT
TCCGAAGTTCCTATTCTCTAGAAAGTATAGGAACTTCGAAGCAGCTCCAGCCTACACAATCGCCTACTAT
CACCTCACCGTGCTCTTCTCAAGACGTGTAATGCTGCAATCTGCATGCAAGCTTATCGATACCGTCGACC
TCGAGGGGGGGCCCGGTACCCAATTCGCCCTATAGTGAGTCGTATTACGCGCGCTCACTGGCCGTCGTTT
TACAACGTCGTGACTGGGAAAACCCTGGCGTTACCCAACTTAATCGCCTTGCAGCACATCCCCCTTTCGC
CAGCTGGCGTAATAGCGAAGAGGCCCGCACCGATCGCCCTTCCCAACAGTTGCGCAGCCTGAATGGCGAA
TGGG
[124 nt withheld, positions 2315-2438]
C
[91 nt withheld, positions 2440-2530]
A
[49 nt withheld, positions 2532-2580]
CCTTTGACGTTGGAGTCCACGTTCTTT
[37 nt withheld, positions 2608-2644]
ACCCTATCTCGGTCTATTCTTTTGATTTATAAGGGATTTTGCCGATTTCGGCCTATTGGTTAAAAAATGA
GCTGATTTAACAAAAATTTAACGCGAATTTTAACAAAATATTAACGCTTACAATTTAGGTGGCACTTTTC
GGGGAAATGTGCGCGGAACCCCTATTTGTTTATTTTTCTAAATACATTCAAATATGTATCCGCTCATGAG
ACAATAACCCTGATAAATGCTTCAATAATATTGAAAAAGGAAGAGTATGAGTATTCAACATTTCCGTGTC
GCCCTTATTCCCTTTTTTGCGGCATTTTGCCTTCCTGTTTTTGCTCACCCAGAAACGCTGGTGAAAGTAA
AAGATGCTGAAGATCAGTTGGGTGCACGAGTGGGTTACATCGAACTGGATCTCAACAGCGGTAAGATCCT
TGAGAGTTTTCGCCCCGAAGAACGTTTTCCAATGATGAGCACTTTTTGATCAGAAAAAAAGGATCATATC
GTCAATTATTACCTCCACGGGGAGAGCCTGAGCAAACTGGCCTCAGGCATTTGAGAAGCACACGGTCACA
CTGCTTCCGGTAGTCAATAAACCGGTAAACCAGCAATAGACATAAGCGGCTATTTAACGACCCTGCCCTG
AACCGACGACCGGGTCGAATTTGCTTTCGAATTTCTGCCATTCATCCGCTTATTATCACTTATTCAGGCG
TAGCAACCAGGCGTTTAAGGGCACCAATAACTGCCTTAAAAAAATTACGCCCCGCCCTGCCACTCATCGC
AGTACTGTTGTAATTCATTAAGCATTCTGCCGACATGGAAGCCATCACAAACGGCATGATGAACCTGAAT
CGCCAGCGGCATCAGCACCTTGTCGCCTTGCGTATAATATTTGCCCATGGTGAAAACGGGGGCGAAGAAG
TTGTCCATATTGGCCACGTTTAAATCAAAACTGGTGAAACTCACCCAGGGATTGGCTGAGACGAAAAACA
TATTCTCAATAAACCCTTTAGGGAAATAGGCCAGGTTTTCACCGTAACACGCCACATCTTGCGAATATAT
GTGTAGAAACTGCCGGAAATCGTCGTGGTATTCACTCCAGAGCGATGAAAACGTTTCAGTTTGCTCATGG
AAAACGGTGTAACAAGGGTGAACACTATCCCATATCACCAGCTCACCGTCTTTCATTGCCATACGTAATT
CCGGATGAGCATTCATCAGGCGGGCAAGAATGTGAATAAAGGCCGGATAAAACTTGTGCTTATTTTTCTT
TACGGTCTTTAAAAAGGCCGTAATATCCAGCTGAACGGTCTGGTTATAGGTACATTGAGCAACTGACTGA
AATGCCTCAAAATGTTCTTTACGATGCCATTGGGATATATCAACGGTGGTATATCCAGTGATTTTTTTCT
CCATTTTAGCTTCCTTAGCTCCTGAAAATCTCGACAACTCAAAAAATACGCCCGGTAGTGATCTTATTTC
ATTATGGTGAAAGTTGGAACCTCTTACGTGCCGATCAACGTCTCATTTTCGCCAAAAGTTGGCCCAGGGC
TTCCCGGTATCAACAGGGACACCAGGATTTATTTATTCTGCGAAGTGATCTTCCGTCACAGGTATTTATT
CGGTCGAAAAGGATCTAGGTGAAGATCCTTTTTGATAATCTCATGACCAAAATCCCTTAACGTGAGTTTT
CGTTCCACTGAGCGTCAGACCCCGTAGAAAAGATCAAAGGATCTTCTTGAGATCCTTTTTTTCTGCGCGT
AATCTGCTGCTTGCAAACAAAAAAACCACCGCTACCAGCGGTGGTTTGTTTGCCGGATCAAGAGCTACCA
ACTCTTTTTCCGAAGGTAACTGGCTTCAGCAGAGCGCAGATACCAAATACTGTTCTTCTAGTGTAGCCGT
AGTTAGGCCACCACTTCAAGAACTCTGTAGCACCGCCTACATACCTCGCTCTGCTAATCCTGTTACCAGT
GGCTGCTGCCAGTGGCGATAAGTCGTGTCTTACCGGGTTGGACTCAAGACGATAGTTACCGGATAAGGCG
CAGCGGTCGGGCTGAACGGGGGGTTCGTGCACACAGCCCAGCTTGGAGCGAACG
Features (pLannotate 1.2.2; 19 found; start..end, strand, type, name):
    414..506     +  CDS            lacI (fragment): lac repressor; lacI; The lac repressor binds to the lac operator to inhibit transcription in E. coli. This inhibition can be relieved by adding lactose or isopropyl-β-D-thiogalactopyranoside (IPTG).
    519..540     +  protein_bind   CAP binding site: CAP binding activates transcription in the presence of cAMP. E. coli catabolite activator protein
    555..585     +  promoter       lac promoter: promoter for the E. coli lac operon
    593..609     +  protein_bind   lac operator: The lac repressor binds to the lac operator to inhibit transcription in E. coli. This inhibition can be relieved by adding lactose or isopropyl-β-D-thiogalactopyranoside (IPTG). lac repressor encoded by lacI
    654..672     +  promoter       T3 promoter: promoter for bacteriophage T3 RNA polymerase
    685..713     +  misc_feature   MCS (fragment): pBluescript multiple cloning site
    742..775     +  protein_bind   FRT (minimal): supports FLP-mediated excision but not integration (Turan and Bode, 2011) FLP recombinase from the Saccharomyces cerevisiae 2μ plasmid
    782..1111    +  CDS            tnpA (fragment): TN5P_ECOLX - Also known as tnp. Experimental evidence at protein level: Swiss-Prot protein existence level 1. Mediates transposition of transposon Tn5 by a 'cut and paste' mechanism. First, the monomeric transposase binds the 19 bp inverted DNA repeats flanking the transposon. Then, dimerization of the DNA- bound transposase creates a synaptic DNA complex. After nicking of the first DNA strand, excision of the transposon proceeds through a series of intermediates. The transposase then mediates the insertion of the transposon at a new site by strand transfer. The activity of the wild- type tran
   1143..1934    +  CDS            neo: KKA2_KLEPN - Also known as kan, nptII. Experimental evidence at protein level: Swiss-Prot protein existence level 1. Resistance to kanamycin, neomycin, paromomycin, ribostamycin, butirosin and gentamicin B. From Klebsiella pneumoniae.
   1950..1997    +  protein_bind   FRT: FLP-mediated recombination occurs in the 8-bp core sequence TCTAGAAA (Turan and Bode, 2011). FLP recombinase from the Saccharomyces cerevisiae 2μ plasmid
   2078..2120    +  misc_feature   MCS (fragment): pBluescript multiple cloning site
   2129..2147    -  promoter       T7 promoter: promoter for bacteriophage T7 RNA polymerase
   2155..2310    +  CDS            lacZα (fragment): LacZα fragment of β-galactosidase; lacZ fragment
   2315..2743    +  rep_origin     f1 ori (sequence partly withheld): f1 bacteriophage origin of replication; arrow indicates direction of (+) strand synthesis
   2796..2900    +  promoter       AmpR promoter: bla
   2901..3110    +  CDS            AmpR (fragment): β-lactamase; bla; confers resistance to ampicillin, carbenicillin, and related antibiotics
   3389..4048    -  CDS            CmR: chloramphenicol acetyltransferase; cat; confers resistance to chloramphenicol
   4049..4151    -  promoter       cat promoter: promoter of the E. coli cat gene encoding chloramphenicol acetyltransferase
   4371..231     +  rep_origin     ori (across the origin): high-copy-number ColE1/pMB1/pBR322/pUC origin of replication
