[The description below was written by a language model from this plasmid's Addgene catalogue record and pLannotate feature annotations shown in this document.]
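Description:
pSKAP_AD is a 4,728 bp high-copy bacterial plasmid built on the pSKAP backbone. Judging from its annotated parts, this backbone is a pBluescript-type cloning vector. It replicates from a ColE1/pUC-family origin, also carries an f1 phage origin, and is selected with chloramphenicol through a cat promoter–driven chloramphenicol acetyltransferase gene. Only a fragment of the β-lactamase gene remains behind its promoter, which fits with chloramphenicol being the only resistance listed for propagation. The usual pBluescript elements are also present: a lacI fragment, CAP site, lac promoter and operator, T3 and T7 promoters, and a lacZα fragment. Between them, the multiple cloning site survives only as two fragments that flank the inserted cassette.

That cassette is a kanamycin/neomycin resistance gene (neo, nptII) preceded by a fragment of Tn5 sequence annotated as tnpA, and it is bracketed by a minimal FRT site and a full FRT site. In this arrangement the marker can be selected after it is moved onto a chromosome and then excised with FLP recombinase. The construct-specific payload is the roughly 25 bp "AD" barcode. Neither feature table annotates it, so its exact position relative to the FRT-flanked marker cannot be read from the record. The depositor's theoretical sequence shows a generic placeholder barcode, while the sequencing-derived record has the same length and the same features in the opposite orientation.

The stated purpose is to supply a unique DNA barcode for allelic exchange onto bacterial chromosomes, so that strains can later be identified molecularly. The associated publication uses such barcodes in digital PCR-based competitive index assays that compare fitness among Salmonella strains.
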