Addgene plasmid #122706: pSKAP_AD
Purpose: pSKAP plasmid containing the unique DNA barcode "AD" to be used for allelic exchange on bacterial chromosomes and subsequent molecular identification
Depositing lab: Travis Bourret. Depositing organization: Creighton University. Publication: Digital PCR-based Competitive Index for High-throughput Analysis of Fitness in Salmonella. Shaw JA, Bourret TJ. J Vis Exp. 2019 May 13;(147). doi: 10.3791/59630. PubMed 31132072.
Backbone
  Vector backbone: pSKAP
  Backbone manufacturer: Shaw and Bourret
  Backbone size w/o insert (bp): 4703
  Total vector size (bp): 4728
  Modifications to backbone: Addition of AD barcode sequence. AAGAGCACGGTGAGGTGATAGTAG
  Vector type: Bacterial Expression
Growth in bacteria
  Bacterial resistance: Chloramphenicol, 25 μg/mL
  Growth temperature: 37°C
  Growth strain: DH5alpha
  Copy number: High Copy
Gene/Insert
  Gene/Insert name: Barcode AD
  Insert size (bp): 25
Terms and licenses: Academic/Nonprofit Terms; Industry Terms: Not Available to Industry
How to cite: pSKAP_AD was a gift from Travis Bourret (Addgene plasmid # 122706 ; http://n2t.net/addgene:122706 ; RRID:Addgene_122706)
